>Addgene plasmid #110188 | pEGFP-N1_MeCP2(R306C) | depositor full sequence | sequence record 207354 | Full Sequence
TAGTTATTAATAGTAATCAATTACGGGGTCATTAGTTCATAGCCCATATATGGAGTTCCGCGTTACATAA
CTTACGGTAAATGGCCCGCCTGGCTGACCGCCCAACGACCCCCGCCCATTGACGTCAATAATGACGTATG
TTCCCATAGTAACGCCAATAGGGACTTTCCATTGACGTCAATGGGTGGAGTATTTACGGTAAACTGCCCA
CTTGGCAGTACATCAAGTGTATCATATGCCAAGTACGCCCCCTATTGACGTCAATGACGGTAAATGGCCC
GCCTGGCATTATGCCCAGTACATGACCTTATGGGACTTTCCTACTTGGCAGTACATCTACGTATTAGTCA
TCGCTATTACCATGGTGATGCGGTTTTGGCAGTACATCAATGGGCGTGGATAGCGGTTTGACTCACGGGG
ATTTCCAAGTCTCCACCCCATTGACGTCAATGGGAGTTTGTTTTGGCACCAAAATCAACGGGACTTTCCA
AAATGTCGTAACAACTCCGCCCCATTGACGCAAATGGGCGGTAGGCGTGTACGGTGGGAGGTCTATATAA
GCAGAGCTGGTTTAGTGAACCGTCAGATCCGCTAGCGCTACCGGACTCAGATCTCGAGATGGTAGCTGGG
ATGTTAGGGCTCAGGGAGGAAAAGTCAGAAGACCAGGATCTCCAGGGCCTCAGAGACAAGCCACTGAAGT
TTAAGAAGGCGAAGAAAGACAAGAAGGAGGACAAAGAAGGCAAGCATGAGCCACTACAACCTTCAGCCCA
CCATTCTGCAGAGCCAGCAGAGGCAGGCAAAGCAGAAACATCAGAAAGCTCAGGCTCTGCCCCAGCAGTG
CCAGAAGCCTCGGCTTCCCCCAAACAGCGGCGCTCCATTATCCGTGACCGGGGACCTATGTATGATGACC
CCACCTTGCCTGAAGGTTGGACACGAAAGCTTAAACAAAGGAAGTCTGGCCGATCTGCTGGAAAGTATGA
TGTATATTTGATCAATCCCCAGGGAAAAGCTTTTCGCTCTAAAGTAGAATTGATTGCATACTTTGAAAAG
GTGGGAGACACCTCCTTGGACCCTAATGATTTTGACTTCACGGTAACTGGGAGAGGGAGCCCCTCCAGGA
GAGAGCAGAAACCACCTAAGAAGCCCAAATCTCCCAAAGCTCCAGGAACTGGCAGGGGTCGGGGACGCCC
CAAAGGGAGCGGCACTGGGAGACCAAAGGCAGCAGCATCAGAAGGTGTTCAGGTGAAAAGGGTCCTGGAG
AAGAGCCCTGGGAAACTTGTTGTCAAGATGCCTTTCCAAGCATCGCCTGGGGGTAAGGGTGAGGGAGGTG
GGGCTACCACATCTGCCCAGGTCATGGTGATCAAACGCCCTGGCAGAAAGCGAAAAGCTGAAGCTGACCC
CCAGGCCATTCCTAAGAAACGGGGTAGAAAGCCTGGGAGTGTGGTGGCAGCTGCTGCAGCTGAGGCCAAA
AAGAAAGCCGTGAAGGAGTCTTCCATACGGTCTGTGCATGAGACTGTGCTCCCCATCAAGAAGTGCAAGA
CCCGGGAGACGGTCAGCATCGAGGTCAAGGAAGTGGTGAAGCCCCTGCTGGTGTCCACCCTTGGTGAGAA
AAGCGGGAAGGGACTGAAGACCTGCAAGAGCCCTGGGCGTAAAAGCAAGGAGAGCAGCCCCAAGGGGCGC
AGCAGCAGTGCCTCCTCCCCACCTAAGAAGGAGCACCATCATCACCACCATCACTCAGAGTCCACAAAGG
CCCCCATGCCACTGCTCCCATCCCCACCCCCACCTGAGCCTGAGAGCTCTGAGGACCCCATCAGCCCCCC
TGAGCCTCAGGACTTGAGCAGCAGCATCTGCAAAGAAGAGAAGATGCCCCGAGGAGGCTCACTGGAAAGC
GATGGCTGCCCCAAGGAGCCAGCTAAGACTCAGCCTATGGTCGCCACCACTACCACAGTTGCAGAAAAGT
ACAAACACCGAGGGGAGGGAGAGCGCAAAGACATTGTTTCATCTTCCATGCCAAGGCCAAACAGAGAGGA
GCCTGTGGACAGCCGGACGCCCGTGACCGAGAGAGTTAGCTGTAAGGATCCACCGGTCGCCACCATGGTG
AGCAAGGGCGAGGAGCTGTTCACCGGGGTGGTGCCCATCCTGGTCGAGCTGGACGGCGACGTAAACGGCC
ACAAGTTCAGCGTGTCCGGCGAGGGCGAGGGCGATGCCACCTACGGCAAGCTGACCCTGAAGTTCATCTG
CACCACCGGCAAGCTGCCCGTGCCCTGGCCCACCCTCGTGACCACCCTGACCTACGGCGTGCAGTGCTTC
AGCCGCTACCCCGACCACATGAAGCAGCACGACTTCTTCAAGTCCGCCATGCCCGAAGGCTACGTCCAGG
AGCGCACCATCTTCTTCAAGGACGACGGCAACTACAAGACCCGCGCCGAGGTGAAGTTCGAGGGCGACAC
CCTGGTGAACCGCATCGAGCTGAAGGGCATCGACTTCAAGGAGGACGGCAACATCCTGGGGCACAAGCTG
GAGTACAACTACAACAGCCACAACGTCTATATCATGGCCGACAAGCAGAAGAACGGCATCAAGGTGAACT
TCAAGATCCGCCACAACATCGAGGACGGCAGCGTGCAGCTCGCCGACCACTACCAGCAGAACACCCCCAT
CGGCGACGGCCCCGTGCTGCTGCCCGACAACCACTACCTGAGCACCCAGTCCGCCCTGAGCAAAGACCCC
AACGAGAAGCGCGATCACATGGTCCTGCTGGAGTTCGTGACCGCCGCCGGGATCACTCTCGGCATGGACG
AGCTGTACAAGTAAAGCGGCCGCGACTCTAGATCATAATCAGCCATACCACATTTGTAGAGGTTTTACTT
GCTTTAAAAAACCTCCCACACCTCCCCCTGAACCTGAAACATAAAATGAATGCAATTGTTGTTGTTAACT
TGTTTATTGCAGCTTATAATGGTTACAAATAAAGCAATAGCATCACAAATTTCACAAATAAAGCATTTTT
TTCACTGCATTCTAGTTGTGGTTTGTCCAAACTCATCAATGTATCTTAAGGCGTAAATTGTAAGCGTTAA
TATTTTGTTAAAATTCGCGTTAAATTTTTGTTAAATCAGCTCATTTTTTAACCAATAGGCCGAAATCGGC
AAAATCCCTTATAAATCAAAAGAATAGACCGAGATAGGGT
[37 nt withheld, positions 3191-3227]
AAAGAACGTGGACTCCAACGTCAAAGG
[49 nt withheld, positions 3255-3303]
T
[91 nt withheld, positions 3305-3395]
G
[124 nt withheld, positions 3397-3520]
CAGGTGGCACTTTTCGGGGAAATGTGCGCGGAACCCCTATTTGTTTATTTTTCTAAATACATTCAAATAT
GTATCCGCTCATGAGACAATAACCCTGATAAATGCTTCAATAATATTGAAAAAGGAAGAGTCCTGAGGCG
GAAAGAACCAGCTGTGGAATGTGTGTCAGTTAGGGTGTGGAAAGTCCCCAGGCTCCCCAGCAGGCAGAAG
TATGCAAAGCATGCATCTCAATTAGTCAGCAACCAGGTGTGGAAAGTCCCCAGGCTCCCCAGCAGGCAGA
AGTATGCAAAGCATGCATCTCAATTAGTCAGCAACCATAGTCCCGCCCCTAACTCCGCCCATCCCGCCCC
TAACTCCGCCCAGTTCCGCCCATTCTCCGCCCCATGGCTGACTAATTTTTTTTATTTATGCAGAGGCCGA
GGCCGCCTCGGCCTCTGAGCTATTCCAGAAGTAGTGAGGAGGCTTTTTTGGAGGCCTAGGCTTTTGCAAA
GATCGATCAAGAGACAGGATGAGGATCGTTTCGCATGATTGAACAAGATGGATTGCACGCAGGTTCTCCG
GCCGCTTGGGTGGAGAGGCTATTCGGCTATGACTGGGCACAACAGACAATCGGCTGCTCTGATGCCGCCG
TGTTCCGGCTGTCAGCGCAGGGGCGCCCGGTTCTTTTTGTCAAGACCGACCTGTCCGGTGCCCTGAATGA
ACTGCAAGACGAGGCAGCGCGGCTATCGTGGCTGGCCACGACGGGCGTTCCTTGCGCAGCTGTGCTCGAC
GTTGTCACTGAAGCGGGAAGGGACTGGCTGCTATTGGGCGAAGTGCCGGGGCAGGATCTCCTGTCATCTC
ACCTTGCTCCTGCCGAGAAAGTATCCATCATGGCTGATGCAATGCGGCGGCTGCATACGCTTGATCCGGC
TACCTGCCCATTCGACCACCAAGCGAAACATCGCATCGAGCGAGCACGTACTCGGATGGAAGCCGGTCTT
GTCGATCAGGATGATCTGGACGAAGAGCATCAGGGGCTCGCGCCAGCCGAACTGTTCGCCAGGCTCAAGG
CGAGCATGCCCGACGGCGAGGATCTCGTCGTGACCCATGGCGATGCCTGCTTGCCGAATATCATGGTGGA
AAATGGCCGCTTTTCTGGATTCATCGACTGTGGCCGGCTGGGTGTGGCGGACCGCTATCAGGACATAGCG
TTGGCTACCCGTGATATTGCTGAAGAGCTTGGCGGCGAATGGGCTGACCGCTTCCTCGTGCTTTACGGTA
TCGCCGCTCCCGATTCGCAGCGCATCGCCTTCTATCGCCTTCTTGACGAGTTCTTCTGAGCGGGACTCTG
GGGTTCGAAATGACCGACCAAGCGACGCCCAACCTGCCATCACGAGATTTCGATTCCACCGCCGCCTTCT
ATGAAAGGTTGGGCTTCGGAATCGTTTTCCGGGACGCCGGCTGGATGATCCTCCAGCGCGGGGATCTCAT
GCTGGAGTTCTTCGCCCACCCTAGGGGGAGGCTAACTGAAACACGGAAGGAGACAATACCGGAAGGAACC
CGCGCTATGACGGCAATAAAAAGACAGAATAAAACGCACGGTGTTGGGTCGTTTGTTCATAAACGCGGGG
TTCGGTCCCAGGGCTGGCACTCTGTCGATACCCCACCGAGACCCCATTGGGGCCAATACGCCCGCGTTTC
TTCCTTTTCCCCACCCCACCCCCCAAGTTCGGGTGAAGGCCCAGGGCTCGCAGCCAACGTCGGGGCGGCA
GGCCCTGCCATAGCCTCAGGTTACTCATATATACTTTAGATTGATTTAAAACTTCATTTTTAATTTAAAA
GGATCTAGGTGAAGATCCTTTTTGATAATCTCATGACCAAAATCCCTTAACGTGAGTTTTCGTTCCACTG
AGCGTCAGACCCCGTAGAAAAGATCAAAGGATCTTCTTGAGATCCTTTTTTTCTGCGCGTAATCTGCTGC
TTGCAAACAAAAAAACCACCGCTACCAGCGGTGGTTTGTTTGCCGGATCAAGAGCTACCAACTCTTTTTC
CGAAGGTAACTGGCTTCAGCAGAGCGCAGATACCAAATACTGTCCTTCTAGTGTAGCCGTAGTTAGGCCA
CCACTTCAAGAACTCTGTAGCACCGCCTACATACCTCGCTCTGCTAATCCTGTTACCAGTGGCTGCTGCC
AGTGGCGATAAGTCGTGTCTTACCGGGTTGGACTCAAGACGATAGTTACCGGATAAGGCGCAGCGGTCGG
GCTGAACGGGGGGTTCGTGCACACAGCCCAGCTTGGAGCGAACGACCTACACCGAACTGAGATACCTACA
GCGTGAGCTATGAGAAAGCGCCACGCTTCCCGAAGGGAGAAAGGCGGACAGGTATCCGGTAAGCGGCAGG
GTCGGAACAGGAGAGCGCACGAGGGAGCTTCCAGGGGGAAACGCCTGGTATCTTTATAGTCCTGTCGGGT
TTCGCCACCTCTGACTTGAGCGTCGATTTTTGTGATGCTCGTCAGGGGGGCGGAGCCTATGGAAAAACGC
CAGCAACGCGGCCTTTTTACGGTTCCTGGCCTTTTGCTGGCCTTTTGCTCACATGTTCTTTCCTGCGTTA
TCCCCTGATTCTGTGGATAACCGTATTACCGCCATGCAT
Features (pLannotate 1.2.2; 15 found; start..end, strand, type, name):
     61..364     +  enhancer       CMV enhancer: human cytomegalovirus immediate early enhancer
    365..568     +  promoter       CMV promoter: human cytomegalovirus (CMV) immediate early promoter
    591..618     +  misc_feature   MCS (fragment): multiple cloning site
    619..2070    +  CDS            Mecp2: MECP2_MOUSE - Experimental evidence at protein level: Swiss-Prot protein existence level 1. Chromosomal protein that binds to methylated DNA. It can bind specifically to a single methyl-CpG pair. It is not influenced by sequences flanking the methyl-CpGs. Mediates transcriptional repression through interaction with histone deacetylase and the corepressor SIN3. Binds both 5-methylcytosine (5mC) and 5-hydroxymethylcytosine (5hmC)- containing DNA, with a preference for 5-methylcytosine (5mC). From Mus musculus (Mouse).
   2095..2814    +  CDS            EGFP: the original enhanced GFP (Yang et al., 1996) mammalian codon-optimized
   2831..2914    +  CDS            large T antigen (fragment): large T antigen from SV40 (simian virus 40)
   2937..3058    +  polyA_signal   SV40 poly(A) signal: SV40 polyadenylation signal
   3092..3520    -  rep_origin     f1 ori (sequence partly withheld): f1 bacteriophage origin of replication; arrow indicates direction of (+) strand synthesis
   3547..3651    +  promoter       AmpR promoter: bla
   3653..4010    +  promoter       SV40 promoter: SV40 enhancer and early promoter
   4045..4839    +  CDS            NeoR/KanR: aminoglycoside phosphotransferase from Tn5; aph(3')-II (or nptII); confers resistance to neomycin, kanamycin, and G418 (Geneticin®)
   4860..5012    +  CDS            ble (fragment): BLE_KLEPN - Experimental evidence at protein level: Swiss-Prot protein existence level 1. Binding protein with a strong affinity to the bleomycin family of antibiotics. Binds to CL990; an antimitotic-antibiotic compound. From Klebsiella pneumoniae.
   5071..5118    +  polyA_signal   HSV TK poly(A) signal: herpes simplex virus thymidine kinase polyadenylation signal (Cole and Stacy, 1985)
   5209..5225    -  polyA_signal   bGH poly(A) signal (fragment): bovine growth hormone polyadenylation signal
   5447..6035    +  rep_origin     ori: high-copy-number ColE1/pMB1/pBR322/pUC origin of replication
