>Addgene plasmid #110188 | pEGFP-N1_MeCP2(R306C) | addgene full sequence | sequence record 210790 | Addgene NGS Result
ATTAATAGTAATCAATTACGGGGTCATTAGTTCATAGCCCATATATGGAGTTCCGCGTTACATAACTTAC
GGTAAATGGCCCGCCTGGCTGACCGCCCAACGACCCCCGCCCATTGACGTCAATAATGACGTATGTTCCC
ATAGTAACGCCAATAGGGACTTTCCATTGACGTCAATGGGTGGAGTATTTACGGTAAACTGCCCACTTGG
CAGTACATCAAGTGTATCATATGCCAAGTACGCCCCCTATTGACGTCAATGACGGTAAATGGCCCGCCTG
GCATTATGCCCAGTACATGACCTTATGGGACTTTCCTACTTGGCAGTACATCTACGTATTAGTCATCGCT
ATTACCATGGTGATGCGGTTTTGGCAGTACATCAATGGGCGTGGATAGCGGTTTGACTCACGGGGATTTC
CAAGTCTCCACCCCATTGACGTCAATGGGAGTTTGTTTTGGCACCAAAATCAACGGGACTTTCCAAAATG
TCGTAACAACTCCGCCCCATTGACGCAAATGGGCGGTAGGCGTGTACGGTGGGAGGTCTATATAAGCAGA
GCTGGTTTAGTGAACCGTCAGATCCGCTAGCGCTACCGGACTCAGATCTCGAGATGGTAGCTGGGATGTT
AGGGCTCAGGGAGGAAAAGTCAGAAGACCAGGATCTCCAGGGCCTCAGAGACAAGCCACTGAAGTTTAAG
AAGGCGAAGAAAGACAAGAAGGAGGACAAAGAAGGCAAGCATGAGCCACTACAACCTTCAGCCCACCATT
CTGCAGAGCCAGCAGAGGCAGGCAAAGCAGAAACATCAGAAAGCTCAGGCTCTGCCCCAGCAGTGCCAGA
AGCCTCGGCTTCCCCCAAACAGCGGCGCTCCATTATCCGTGACCGGGGACCTATGTATGATGACCCCACC
TTGCCTGAAGGTTGGACACGAAAGCTTAAACAAAGGAAGTCTGGCCGATCTGCTGGAAAGTATGATGTAT
ATTTGATCAATCCCCAGGGAAAAGCTTTTCGCTCTAAAGTAGAATTGATTGCATACTTTGAAAAGGTGGG
AGACACCTCCTTGGACCCTAATGATTTTGACTTCACGGTAACTGGGAGAGGGAGCCCCTCCAGGAGAGAG
CAGAAACCACCTAAGAAGCCCAAATCTCCCAAAGCTCCAGGAACTGGCAGGGGTCGGGGACGCCCCAAAG
GGAGCGGCACTGGGAGACCAAAGGCAGCAGCATCAGAAGGTGTTCAGGTGAAAAGGGTCCTGGAGAAGAG
CCCTGGGAAACTTGTTGTCAAGATGCCTTTCCAAGCATCGCCTGGGGGTAAGGGTGAGGGAGGTGGGGCT
ACCACATCTGCCCAGGTCATGGTGATCAAACGCCCTGGCAGAAAGCGAAAAGCTGAAGCTGACCCCCAGG
CCATTCCTAAGAAACGGGGTAGAAAGCCTGGGAGTGTGGTGGCAGCTGCTGCAGCTGAGGCCAAAAAGAA
AGCCGTGAAGGAGTCTTCCATACGGTCTGTGCATGAGACTGTGCTCCCCATCAAGAAGTGCAAGACCCGG
GAGACGGTCAGCATCGAGGTCAAGGAAGTGGTGAAGCCCCTGCTGGTGTCCACCCTTGGTGAGAAAAGCG
GGAAGGGACTGAAGACCTGCAAGAGCCCTGGGCGTAAAAGCAAGGAGAGCAGCCCCAAGGGGCGCAGCAG
CAGTGCCTCCTCCCCACCTAAGAAGGAGCACCATCATCACCACCATCACTCAGAGTCCACAAAGGCCCCC
ATGCCACTGCTCCCATCCCCACCCCCACCTGAGCCTGAGAGCTCTGAGGACCCCATCAGCCCCCCTGAGC
CTCAGGACTTGAGCAGCAGCATCTGCAAAGAAGAGAAGATGCCCCGAGGAGGCTCACTGGAAAGCGATGG
CTGCCCCAAGGAGCCAGCTAAGACTCAGCCTATGGTCGCCACCACTACCACAGTTGCAGAAAAGTACAAA
CACCGAGGGGAGGGAGAGCGCAAAGACATTGTTTCATCTTCCATGCCAAGGCCAAACAGAGAGGAGCCTG
TGGACAGCCGGACGCCCGTGACCGAGAGAGTTAGCTGTAAGGATCCACCGGTCGCCACCATGGTGAGCAA
GGGCGAGGAGCTGTTCACCGGGGTGGTGCCCATCCTGGTCGAGCTGGACGGCGACGTAAACGGCCACAAG
TTCAGCGTGTCCGGCGAGGGCGAGGGCGATGCCACCTACGGCAAGCTGACCCTGAAGTTCATCTGCACCA
CCGGCAAGCTGCCCGTGCCCTGGCCCACCCTCGTGACCACCCTGACCTACGGCGTGCAGTGCTTCAGCCG
CTACCCCGACCACATGAAGCAGCACGACTTCTTCAAGTCCGCCATGCCCGAAGGCTACGTCCAGGAGCGC
ACCATCTTCTTCAAGGACGACGGCAACTACAAGACCCGCGCCGAGGTGAAGTTCGAGGGCGACACCCTGG
TGAACCGCATCGAGCTGAAGGGCATCGACTTCAAGGAGGACGGCAACATCCTGGGGCACAAGCTGGAGTA
CAACTACAACAGCCACAACGTCTATATCATGGCCGACAAGCAGAAGAACGGCATCAAGGTGAACTTCAAG
ATCCGCCACAACATCGAGGACGGCAGCGTGCAGCTCGCCGACCACTACCAGCAGAACACCCCCATCGGCG
ACGGCCCCGTGCTGCTGCCCGACAACCACTACCTGAGCACCCAGTCCGCCCTGAGCAAAGACCCCAACGA
GAAGCGCGATCACATGGTCCTGCTGGAGTTCGTGACCGCCGCCGGGATCACTCTCGGCATGGACGAGCTG
TACAAGTAAAGCGGCCGCGACTCTAGATCATAATCAGCCATACCACATTTGTAGAGGTTTTACTTGCTTT
AAAAAACCTCCCACACCTCCCCCTGAACCTGAAACATAAAATGAATGCAATTGTTGTTGTTAACTTGTTT
ATTGCAGCTTATAATGGTTACAAATAAAGCAATAGCATCACAAATTTCACAAATAAAGCATTTTTTTCAC
TGCATTCTAGTTGTGGTTTGTCCAAACTCATCAATGTATCTTAAGGCGTAAATTGTAAGCGTTAATATTT
TGTTAAAATTCGCGTTAAATTTTTGTTAAATCAGCTCATTTTTTAACCAATAGGCCGAAATCGGCAAAAT
CCCTTATAAATCAAAAGAATAGACCGAGATAGGGT
[37 nt withheld, positions 3186-3222]
AAAGAACGTGGACTCCAACGTCAAAGG
[49 nt withheld, positions 3250-3298]
T
[91 nt withheld, positions 3300-3390]
G
[124 nt withheld, positions 3392-3515]
CAGGTGGCACTTTTCGGGGAAATGTGCGCGGAACCCCTATTTGTTTATTTTTCTAAATACATTCAAATAT
GTATCCGCTCATGAGACAATAACCCTGATAAATGCTTCAATAATATTGAAAAAGGAAGAGTCCTGAGGCG
GAAAGAACCAGCTGTGGAATGTGTGTCAGTTAGGGTGTGGAAAGTCCCCAGGCTCCCCAGCAGGCAGAAG
TATGCAAAGCATGCATCTCAATTAGTCAGCAACCAGGTGTGGAAAGTCCCCAGGCTCCCCAGCAGGCAGA
AGTATGCAAAGCATGCATCTCAATTAGTCAGCAACCATAGTCCCGCCCCTAACTCCGCCCATCCCGCCCC
TAACTCCGCCCAGTTCCGCCCATTCTCCGCCCCATGGCTGACTAATTTTTTTTATTTATGCAGAGGCCGA
GGCCGCCTCGGCCTCTGAGCTATTCCAGAAGTAGTGAGGAGGCTTTTTTGGAGGCCTAGGCTTTTGCAAA
GATCGATCAAGAGACAGGATGAGGATCGTTTCGCATGATTGAACAAGATGGATTGCACGCAGGTTCTCCG
GCCGCTTGGGTGGAGAGGCTATTCGGCTATGACTGGGCACAACAGACAATCGGCTGCTCTGATGCCGCCG
TGTTCCGGCTGTCAGCGCAGGGGCGCCCGGTTCTTTTTGTCAAGACCGACCTGTCCGGTGCCCTGAATGA
ACTGCAAGACGAGGCAGCGCGGCTATCGTGGCTGGCCACGACGGGCGTTCCTTGCGCAGCTGTGCTCGAC
GTTGTCACTGAAGCGGGAAGGGACTGGCTGCTATTGGGCGAAGTGCCGGGGCAGGATCTCCTGTCATCTC
ACCTTGCTCCTGCCGAGAAAGTATCCATCATGGCTGATGCAATGCGGCGGCTGCATACGCTTGATCCGGC
TACCTGCCCATTCGACCACCAAGCGAAACATCGCATCGAGCGAGCACGTACTCGGATGGAAGCCGGTCTT
GTCGATCAGGATGATCTGGACGAAGAGCATCAGGGGCTCGCGCCAGCCGAACTGTTCGCCAGGCTCAAGG
CGAGCATGCCCGACGGCGAGGATCTCGTCGTGACCCATGGCGATGCCTGCTTGCCGAATATCATGGTGGA
AAATGGCCGCTTTTCTGGATTCATCGACTGTGGCCGGCTGGGTGTGGCGGACCGCTATCAGGACATAGCG
TTGGCTACCCGTGATATTGCTGAAGAGCTTGGCGGCGAATGGGCTGACCGCTTCCTCGTGCTTTACGGTA
TCGCCGCTCCCGATTCGCAGCGCATCGCCTTCTATCGCCTTCTTGACGAGTTCTTCTGAGCGGGACTCTG
GGGTTCGAAATGACCGACCAAGCGACGCCCAACCTGCCATCACGAGATTTCGATTCCACCGCCGCCTTCT
ATGAAAGGTTGGGCTTCGGAATCGTTTTCCGGGACGCCGGCTGGATGATCCTCCAGCGCGGGGATCTCAT
GCTGGAGTTCTTCGCCCACCCTAGGGGGAGGCTAACTGAAACACGGAAGGAGACAATACCGGAAGGAACC
CGCGCTATGACGGCAATAAAAAGACAGAATAAAACGCACGGTGTTGGGTCGTTTGTTCATAAACGCGGGG
TTCGGTCCCAGGGCTGGCACTCTGTCGATACCCCACCGAGACCCCATTGGGGCCAATACGCCCGCGTTTC
TTCCTTTTCCCCACCCCACCCCCCAAGTTCGGGTGAAGGCCCAGGGCTCGCAGCCAACGTCGGGGCGGCA
GGCCCTGCCATAGCCTCAGGTTACTCATATATACTTTAGATTGATTTAAAACTTCATTTTTAATTTAAAA
GGATCTAGGTGAAGATCCTTTTTGATAATCTCATGACCAAAATCCCTTAACGTGAGTTTTCGTTCCACTG
AGCGTCAGACCCCGTAGAAAAGATCAAAGGATCTTCTTGAGATCCTTTTTTTCTGCGCGTAATCTGCTGC
TTGCAAACAAAAAAACCACCGCTACCAGCGGTGGTTTGTTTGCCGGATCAAGAGCTACCAACTCTTTTTC
CGAAGGTAACTGGCTTCAGCAGAGCGCAGATACCAAATACTGTTCTTCTAGTGTAGCCGTAGTTAGGCCA
CCACTTCAAGAACTCTGTAGCACCGCCTACATACCTCGCTCTGCTAATCCTGTTACCAGTGGCTGCTGCC
AGTGGCGATAAGTCGTGTCTTACCGGGTTGGACTCAAGACGATAGTTACCGGATAAGGCGCAGCGGTCGG
GCTGAACGGGGGGTTCGTGCACACAGCCCAGCTTGGAGCGAACGACCTACACCGAACTGAGATACCTACA
GCGTGAGCTATGAGAAAGCGCCACGCTTCCCGAAGGGAGAAAGGCGGACAGGTATCCGGTAAGCGGCAGG
GTCGGAACAGGAGAGCGCACGAGGGAGCTTCCAGGGGGAAACGCCTGGTATCTTTATAGTCCTGTCGGGT
TTCGCCACCTCTGACTTGAGCGTCGATTTTTGTGATGCTCGTCAGGGGGGCGGAGCCTATGGAAAAACGC
CAGCAACGCGGCCTTTTTACGGTTCCTGGCCTTTTGCTGGCCTTTTGCTCACATGTTCTTTCCTGCGTTA
TCCCCTGATTCTGTGGATAACCGTATTACCGCCATGCATTAGTT
Features (pLannotate 1.2.2; 15 found; start..end, strand, type, name):
     56..359     +  enhancer       CMV enhancer: human cytomegalovirus immediate early enhancer
    360..563     +  promoter       CMV promoter: human cytomegalovirus (CMV) immediate early promoter
    586..613     +  misc_feature   MCS (fragment): multiple cloning site
    614..2065    +  CDS            Mecp2: MECP2_MOUSE - Experimental evidence at protein level: Swiss-Prot protein existence level 1. Chromosomal protein that binds to methylated DNA. It can bind specifically to a single methyl-CpG pair. It is not influenced by sequences flanking the methyl-CpGs. Mediates transcriptional repression through interaction with histone deacetylase and the corepressor SIN3. Binds both 5-methylcytosine (5mC) and 5-hydroxymethylcytosine (5hmC)- containing DNA, with a preference for 5-methylcytosine (5mC). From Mus musculus (Mouse).
   2090..2809    +  CDS            EGFP: the original enhanced GFP (Yang et al., 1996) mammalian codon-optimized
   2826..2909    +  CDS            large T antigen (fragment): large T antigen from SV40 (simian virus 40)
   2932..3053    +  polyA_signal   SV40 poly(A) signal: SV40 polyadenylation signal
   3087..3515    -  rep_origin     f1 ori (sequence partly withheld): f1 bacteriophage origin of replication; arrow indicates direction of (+) strand synthesis
   3542..3646    +  promoter       AmpR promoter: bla
   3648..4005    +  promoter       SV40 promoter: SV40 enhancer and early promoter
   4040..4834    +  CDS            NeoR/KanR: aminoglycoside phosphotransferase from Tn5; aph(3')-II (or nptII); confers resistance to neomycin, kanamycin, and G418 (Geneticin®)
   4855..5007    +  CDS            ble (fragment): BLE_KLEPN - Experimental evidence at protein level: Swiss-Prot protein existence level 1. Binding protein with a strong affinity to the bleomycin family of antibiotics. Binds to CL990; an antimitotic-antibiotic compound. From Klebsiella pneumoniae.
   5066..5113    +  polyA_signal   HSV TK poly(A) signal: herpes simplex virus thymidine kinase polyadenylation signal (Cole and Stacy, 1985)
   5204..5220    -  polyA_signal   bGH poly(A) signal (fragment): bovine growth hormone polyadenylation signal
   5442..6030    +  rep_origin     ori: high-copy-number ColE1/pMB1/pBR322/pUC origin of replication
