[The description below was written by a language model from this plasmid's Addgene catalogue record and pLannotate feature annotations shown in this document.]
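Description:
pEGFP-N1_MeCP2(R306C) is a mammalian expression plasmid built on the Clontech pEGFP-N1 backbone, carrying the full-length mouse Mecp2 cDNA (e2 isoform) with an arginine-to-cysteine substitution at residue 306. The insert was placed between the XhoI and BamHI sites of the multiple cloning site, both of which are retained, so that the MeCP2 open reading frame lies upstream of EGFP and is expressed as a C-terminally EGFP-tagged fusion. Transcription is driven by the human cytomegalovirus immediate early enhancer and promoter and terminated by the SV40 polyadenylation signal. The complete plasmid is 6,149 bp. The depositor's sequence and the repository's sequencing result give the same feature set, offset by only a few bases in numbering.

The plasmid is propagated in E. coli at high copy number from a ColE1/pUC-type origin and is selected with kanamycin. The single NeoR/KanR gene (Tn5 aminoglycoside phosphotransferase) is preceded by both a bacterial promoter and the SV40 enhancer/early promoter and is followed by the HSV TK polyadenylation signal, so it confers kanamycin resistance in bacteria and can provide G418 resistance in mammalian cells. An f1 origin is also present, which permits single-stranded DNA production. The short large T antigen, ble and bGH poly(A) fragments called by the annotation are brief matches within backbone sequence, not functional elements.

MeCP2 is a chromosomal protein that binds methylated CpG sites and mediates transcriptional repression through corepressor interactions. This construct allows the R306C mutant to be expressed and visualised by fluorescence in transfected mammalian cells. It was deposited alongside work on Rett syndrome-like neurological defects and truncated MeCP2, though the record does not describe the specific assays.
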