Addgene plasmid #110188: pEGFP-N1_MeCP2(R306C)
Purpose: Expression of mouse MeCP2 (R306C) in mammalian cells
Depositing lab: Adrian Bird. Depositing organization: University of Edinburgh. Publication: Radically truncated MeCP2 rescues Rett syndrome-like neurological defects. Tillotson R, Selfridge J, Koerner MV, Gadalla KKE, Guy J, De Sousa D, Hector RD, Cobb SR, Bird A. Nature. 2017 Oct 19;550(7676):398-401. doi: 10.1038/nature24058. Epub 2017 Oct 11. PubMed 29019980.
Backbone
  Vector backbone: pEGFP-N1
  Backbone manufacturer: Clontech
  Backbone size w/o insert (bp): 4680
  Vector type: Mammalian Expression
Growth in bacteria
  Bacterial resistance: Kanamycin, 50 μg/mL
  Growth temperature: 37°C
  Growth strain: DH5alpha
  Copy number: High Copy
Gene/Insert
  Gene/Insert name: MeCP2_e2 FL [R306C] (mouse cDNA)
  Species: M. musculus (mouse)
  Insert size (bp): 1469
  Mutation: Arg 306 Cys
  Entrez Gene: Mecp2 (a.k.a. 1500041B07Rik, D630021H01Rik, Mbd5, WBP10)
  Promoter: CMV
  Tag / fusion protein: EGFP (C terminal on insert)
  Cloning method: Restriction Enzyme; 5′ cloning site XhoI (not destroyed); 3′ cloning site BamHI (not destroyed)
  Sequencing primers: 5′ aaatgtcgtaacaactccgc; 3′ acaaaccacaactagaatgcag
Terms and licenses: Academic/Nonprofit Terms; Industry Terms: Not Available to Industry
How to cite: pEGFP-N1_MeCP2(R306C) was a gift from Adrian Bird (Addgene plasmid # 110188 ; http://n2t.net/addgene:110188 ; RRID:Addgene_110188)
