>Addgene plasmid #110188 | pEGFP-N1_MeCP2(R306C) | depositor partial sequence | sequence record 207355 | insert up to restriction sites: 5' XhoI and 3' BamHI, before EGFP sequence in commercial vector
CTCGAGATGGTAGCTGGGATGTTAGGGCTCAGGGAGGAAAAGTCAGAAGACCAGGATCTCCAGGGCCTCA
GAGACAAGCCACTGAAGTTTAAGAAGGCGAAGAAAGACAAGAAGGAGGACAAAGAAGGCAAGCATGAGCC
ACTACAACCTTCAGCCCACCATTCTGCAGAGCCAGCAGAGGCAGGCAAAGCAGAAACATCAGAAAGCTCA
GGCTCTGCCCCAGCAGTGCCAGAAGCCTCGGCTTCCCCCAAACAGCGGCGCTCCATTATCCGTGACCGGG
GACCTATGTATGATGACCCCACCTTGCCTGAAGGTTGGACACGAAAGCTTAAACAAAGGAAGTCTGGCCG
ATCTGCTGGAAAGTATGATGTATATTTGATCAATCCCCAGGGAAAAGCTTTTCGCTCTAAAGTAGAATTG
ATTGCATACTTTGAAAAGGTGGGAGACACCTCCTTGGACCCTAATGATTTTGACTTCACGGTAACTGGGA
GAGGGAGCCCCTCCAGGAGAGAGCAGAAACCACCTAAGAAGCCCAAATCTCCCAAAGCTCCAGGAACTGG
CAGGGGTCGGGGACGCCCCAAAGGGAGCGGCACTGGGAGACCAAAGGCAGCAGCATCAGAAGGTGTTCAG
GTGAAAAGGGTCCTGGAGAAGAGCCCTGGGAAACTTGTTGTCAAGATGCCTTTCCAAGCATCGCCTGGGG
GTAAGGGTGAGGGAGGTGGGGCTACCACATCTGCCCAGGTCATGGTGATCAAACGCCCTGGCAGAAAGCG
AAAAGCTGAAGCTGACCCCCAGGCCATTCCTAAGAAACGGGGTAGAAAGCCTGGGAGTGTGGTGGCAGCT
GCTGCAGCTGAGGCCAAAAAGAAAGCCGTGAAGGAGTCTTCCATACGGTCTGTGCATGAGACTGTGCTCC
CCATCAAGAAGTGCAAGACCCGGGAGACGGTCAGCATCGAGGTCAAGGAAGTGGTGAAGCCCCTGCTGGT
GTCCACCCTTGGTGAGAAAAGCGGGAAGGGACTGAAGACCTGCAAGAGCCCTGGGCGTAAAAGCAAGGAG
AGCAGCCCCAAGGGGCGCAGCAGCAGTGCCTCCTCCCCACCTAAGAAGGAGCACCATCATCACCACCATC
ACTCAGAGTCCACAAAGGCCCCCATGCCACTGCTCCCATCCCCACCCCCACCTGAGCCTGAGAGCTCTGA
GGACCCCATCAGCCCCCCTGAGCCTCAGGACTTGAGCAGCAGCATCTGCAAAGAAGAGAAGATGCCCCGA
GGAGGCTCACTGGAAAGCGATGGCTGCCCCAAGGAGCCAGCTAAGACTCAGCCTATGGTCGCCACCACTA
CCACAGTTGCAGAAAAGTACAAACACCGAGGGGAGGGAGAGCGCAAAGACATTGTTTCATCTTCCATGCC
AAGGCCAAACAGAGAGGAGCCTGTGGACAGCCGGACGCCCGTGACCGAGAGAGTTAGCTGTAAGGATCC
